>Addgene plasmid #141862 | TFORF1659 | addgene full sequence | sequence record 427310 | Addgene NGS Result
TTAATGTAGTCTTATGCAATACTCTTGTAGTCTTGCAACATGGTAACGATGAGTTAGCAACATGCCTTAC
AAGGAGAGAAAAAGCACCGTGCATGCCGATTGGTGGAAGTAAGGTGGTACGATCGTGCCTTATTAGGAAG
GCAACAGACGGGTCTGACATGGATTGGACGAACCACTGAATTGCCGCATTGCAGAGATATTGTATTTAAG
TGCCTAGCTCGATACATAAACGGGTCTCTCTGGTTAGACCAGATCTGAGCCTGGGAGCTCTCTGGCTAAC
TAGGGAACCCACTGCTTAAGCCTCAATAAAGCTTGCCTTGAGTGCTTCAAGTAGTGTGTGCCCGTCTGTT
GTGTGACTCTGGTAACTAGAGATCCCTCAGACCCTTTTAGTCAGTGTGGAAAATCTCTAGCAGTGGCGCC
CGAACAGGGACTTGAAAGCGAAAGGGAAACCAGAGGAGCTCTCTCGACGCAGGACTCGGCTTGCTGAAGC
GCGCACGGCAAGAGGCGAGGGGCGGCGACTGGTGAGTACGCCAAAAATTTTGACTAGCGGAGGCTAGAAG
GAGAGAGATGGGTGCGAGAGCGTCAGTATTAAGCGGGGGAGAATTAGATCGCGATGGGAAAAAATTCGGT
TAAGGCCAGGGGGAAAGAAAAAATATAAATTAAAACATATAGTATGGGCAAGCAGGGAGCTAGAACGATT
CGCAGTTAATCCTGGCCTGTTAGAAACATCAGAAGGCTGTAGACAAATACTGGGACAGCTACAACCATCC
CTTCAGACAGGATCAGAAGAACTTAGATCATTATATAATACAGTAGCAACCCTCTATTGTGTGCATCAAA
GGATAGAGATAAAAGACACCAAGGAAGCTTTAGACAAGATAGAGGAAGAGCAAAACAAAAGTAAGACCAC
CGCACAGCAAGCGGCCGCTGATCTTCAGACCTGGAGGAGGAGATATGAGGGACAATTGGAGAAGTGAATT
ATATAAATATAAAGTAGTAAAAATTGAACCATTAGGAGTAGCACCCACCAAGGCAAAGAGAAGAGTGGTG
CAGAGAGAAAAAAGAGCAGTGGGAATAGGAGCTTTGTTCCTTGGGTTCTTGGGAGCAGCAGGAAGCACTA
TGGGCGCAGCGTCAATGACGCTGACGGTACAGGCCAGACAATTATTGTCTGGTATAGTGCAGCAGCAGAA
CAATTTGCTGAGGGCTATTGAGGCGCAACAGCATCTGTTGCAACTCACAGTCTGGGGCATCAAGCAGCTC
CAGGCAAGAATCCTGGCTGTGGAAAGATACCTAAAGGATCAACAGCTCCTGGGGATTTGGGGTTGCTCTG
GAAAACTCATTTGCACCACTGCTGTGCCTTGGAATGCTAGTTGGAGTAATAAATCTCTGGAACAGATTTG
GAATCACACGACCTGGATGGAGTGGGACAGAGAAATTAACAATTACACAAGCTTAATACACTCCTTAATT
GAAGAATCGCAAAACCAGCAAGAAAAGAATGAACAAGAATTATTGGAATTAGATAAATGGGCAAGTTTGT
GGAATTGGTTTAACATAACAAATTGGCTGTGGTATATAAAATTATTCATAATGATAGTAGGAGGCTTGGT
AGGTTTAAGAATAGTTTTTGCTGTACTTTCTATAGTGAATAGAGTTAGGCAGGGATATTCACCATTATCG
TTTCAGACCCACCTCCCAACCCCGAGGGGACCCATGCATTGCATCTCAATTAGTCAGCAACCAGGTGTGG
AAAGTCCCCAGGCTCCCCAGCAGGCAGAAGTATGCAAAGCATGCGTCTCAATTAGTCAGCAACCATAGTC
CCGCCCCTAACTCCGCCCATCCCGCCCCTAACTCCGCCCAGTTCCGCCCATTCTCCGCCCCATGGCTGAC
TAATTTTTTTTATTTATGCAGAGGCCGAGGCCGCCTCGGCCTCTGAGCTATTCCAGAAGTAGTGAGGAGG
CTTTTTTGGAGGCCTAGGCTTTTGCAAAAAGCTTTCTAGAGGTACCACCGGAGCTTACCATGACCGAGTA
CAAGCCCACGGTGCGCCTCGCCACCCGCGACGACGTCCCCAGGGCCGTACGCACCCTCGCCGCCGCGTTC
GCCGACTACCCCGCCACGCGCCACACCGTCGATCCGGACCGCCACATCGAGCGGGTCACCGAGCTGCAAG
AACTCTTCCTCACGCGCGTCGGGCTCGACATCGGCAAGGTGTGGGTCGCGGACGACGGCGCCGCCGTGGC
GGTCTGGACCACGCCGGAGAGCGTCGAAGCGGGGGCGGTGTTCGCCGAGATCGGCCCGCGCATGGCCGAG
TTGAGCGGTTCCCGGCTGGCCGCGCAGCAACAGATGGAAGGCCTCCTGGCGCCGCACCGGCCCAAGGAGC
CCGCGTGGTTCCTGGCCACCGTCGGCGTCTCGCCCGACCACCAGGGCAAGGGTCTGGGCAGCGCCGTCGT
GCTCCCCGGAGTGGAGGCGGCCGAGCGCGCCGGGGTGCCCGCCTTCCTGGAGACCTCCGCGCCCCGCAAC
CTCCCCTTCTACGAGCGGCTCGGCTTCACCGTCACCGCCGACGTCGAGGTGCCCGAAGGACCGCGCACCT
GGTGCATGACCCGCAAGCCCGGTGCCAGTTAACGAATTCTAGATCTTGAGACAAATGGCAGTATTCATCC
ACAATTTTAAAAGAAAAGGGGGGATTGGGGGGTACAGTGCAGGGGAAAGAATAGTAGACATAATAGCAAC
AGACATACAAACTAAAGAATTACAAAAACAAATTACAAAAATTCAAAATTTTCGGGTTTATTACAGGGAC
AGCAGAGATCCACTTTGGCGCCGGCTCGAGGCCTGCAGGTGCAAAGATGGATAAAGTTTTAAACAGAGAG
GAATCTTTGCAGCTAATGGACCTTCTAGGTCTTGAAAGGAGTGGGAATTGGCTCCGGTGCCCGTCAGTGG
GCAGAGCGCACATCGCCCACAGTCCCCGAGAAGTTGGGGGGAGGGGTCGGCAATTGAACCGGTGCCTAGA
GAAGGTGGCGCGGGGTAAACTGGGAAAGTGATGTCGTGTACTGGCTCCGCCTTTTTCCCGAGGGTGGGGG
AGAACCGTATATAAGTGCAGTAGTCGCCGTGAACGTTCTTTTTCGCAACGGGTTTGCCGCCAGAACACAG
GTAAGTGCCGTGTGTGGTTCCCGCGGGCCTGGCCTCTTTACGGGTTATGGCCCTTGCGTGCCTTGAATTA
CTTCCACCTGGCTGCAGTACGTGATTCTTGATCCCGAGCTTCGGGTTGGAAGTGGGTGGGAGAGTTCGAG
GCCTTGCGCTTAAGGAGCCCCTTCGCCTCGTGCTTGAGTTGAGGCCTGGCCTGGGCGCTGGGGCCGCCGC
GTGCGAATCTGGTGGCACCTTCGCGCCTGTCTCGCTGCTTTCGATAAGTCTCTAGCCATTTAAAATTTTT
GATGACCTGCTGCGACGCTTTTTTTCTGGCAAGATAGTCTTGTAAATGCGGGCCAAGATCTGCACACTGG
TATTTCGGTTTTTGGGGCCGCGGGCGGCGACGGGGCCCGTGCGTCCCAGCGCACATGTTCGGCGAGGCGG
GGCCTGCGAGCGCGGCCACCGAGAATCGGACGGGGGTAGTCTCAAGCTGGCCGGCCTGCTCTGGTGCCTG
GCCTCGCGCCGCCGTGTATCGCCCCGCCCTGGGCGGCAAGGCTGGCCCGGTCGGCACCAGTTGCGTGAGC
GGAAAGATGGCCGCTTCCCGGCCCTGCTGCAGGGAGCTCAAAATGGAGGACGCGGCGCTCGGGAGAGCGG
GCGGGTGAGTCACCCACACAAAGGAAAAGGGCCTTTCCGTCCTCAGCCGTCGCTTCATGTGACTCCACGG
AGTACCGGGCGCCGTCCAGGCACCTCGATTAGTTCTCGAGCTTTTGGAGTACGTCGTCTTTAGGTTGGGG
GGAGGGGTTTTATGCGATGGAGTTTCCCCACACTGAGTGGGTGGAGACTGAAGTTAGGCCAGCTTGGCAC
TTGATGTAATTCTCCTTGGAATTTGCCCTTTTTGAGTTTGGATCTTGGTTCATTCTCAAGCCTCAGACAG
TGGTTCAAAGTTTTTTTCTTCCATTTCAGGTGTCGTGAGGCTAGCACCGCCACCATGCCCCAACTCTCCG
GAGGAGGTGGCGGCGGCGGGGGGGACCCGGAACTCTGCGCCACGGACGAGATGATCCCCTTCAAGGACGA
GGGCGATCCTCAGAAGGAAAAGATCTTCGCCGAGATCAGTCATCCCGAAGAGGAAGGCGATTTAGCTGAC
ATCAAGTCTTCCTTGGTGAACGAGTCTGAAATCATCCCGGCCAGCAACGGACACGAGGTGGCCAGACAAG
CACAAACCTCTCAGGAGCCCTACCACGACAAGGCCAGAGAACACCCCGATGACGGAAAGCATCCAGATGG
AGGCCTCTACAACAAGGGACCCTCCTACTCGAGTTATTCCGGGTACATAATGATGCCAAATATGAATAAC
GACCCATACATGTCAAATGGATCTCTTTCTCCACCCATCCCGAGAACATCAAATAAAGTGCCCGTGGTGC
AGCCATCCCATGCGGTCCATCCTCTCACCCCCCTCATCACTTACAGTGACGAGCACTTTTCTCCAGGATC
ACACCCGTCACACATCCCATCAGATGTCAACTCCAAACAAGGCATGTCCAGACATCCTCCAGCTCCTGAT
ATCCCTACTTTTTATCCCTTGTCTCCGGGTGGTGTTGGACAGATCACCCCACCTCTTGGCTGGTTTTCCC
ATCATATGATTCCCGGTCCTCCTGGTCCCCACACAACTGGCATCCCTCATCCAGCTATTGTAACACCTCA
GGTCAAACAGGAACATCCCCACACTGACAGTGACCTAATGCACGTGAAGCCTCAGCATGAACAGAGAAAG
GAGCAGGAGCCAAAAAGACCTCACATTAAGAAGCCTCTGAATGCTTTTATGTTATACATGAAAGAAATGA
GAGCGAATGTCGTTGCTGAGTGTACTCTAAAAGAAAGTGCAGCTATCAACCAGATTCTTGGCAGAAGGTG
GCATGCCCTCTCCCGTGAAGAGCAGGCTAAATATTATGAATTAGCACGGAAAGAAAGACAGCTACATATG
CAGCTTTATCCAGGCTGGTCTGCAAGAGACAATTATGGTAAGAAAAAGAAGAGGAAGAGAGAGAAACTAC
AGGAATCTGCATCAGGTGGAAAACGAAGCTCATTCCCAACGTGCAAAGCCAAGGCAGCGACCCCAGGACC
TCTTCTGGAGATGGAAGCTTGTTAGTAATGAACTAGTCCGTAACTTGAAAGTATTTCGATTTCTTGGCTT
TATATATCTTGTGGAAAGGACGACCATAACCACAATAGTGTATACAGACGCGTTAAGTCGACAATCAACC
TCTGGATTACAAAATTTGTGAAAGATTGACTGGTATTCTTAACTATGTTGCTCCTTTTACGCTATGTGGA
TACGCTGCTTTAATGCCTTTGTATCATGCTATTGCTTCCCGTATGGCTTTCATTTTCTCCTCCTTGTATA
AATCCTGGTTGCTGTCTCTTTATGAGGAGTTGTGGCCCGTTGTCAGGCAACGTGGCGTGGTGTGCACTGT
GTTTGCTGACGCAACCCCCACTGGTTGGGGCATTGCCACCACCTGTCAGCTCCTTTCCGGGACTTTCGCT
TTCCCCCTCCCTATTGCCACGGCGGAACTCATCGCCGCCTGCCTTGCCCGCTGCTGGACAGGGGCTCGGC
TGTTGGGCACTGACAATTCCGTGGTGTTGTCGGGGAAATCATCGTCCTTTCCTTGGCTGCTCGCCTGTGT
TGCCACCTGGATTCTGCGCGGGACGTCCTTCTGCTACGTCCCTTCGGCCCTCAATCCAGCGGACCTTCCT
TCCCGCGGCCTGCTGCCGGCTCTGCGGCCTCTTCCGCGTCTTCGCCTTCGCCCTCAGACGAGTCGGATCT
CCCTTTGGGCCGCCTCCCCGCGTCGACTTTAAGACCAATGACTTACAAGGCAGCTGTAGATCTTAGCCAC
TTTTTAAAAGAAAAGGGGGGACTGGAAGGGCTAATTCACTCCCAACGAAGACAAGATCTGCTTTTTGCTT
GTACTGGGTCTCTCTGGTTAGACCAGATCTGAGCCTGGGAGCTCTCTGGCTAACTAGGGAACCCACTGCT
TAAGCCTCAATAAAGCTTGCCTTGAGTGCTTCAAGTAGTGTGTGCCCGTCTGTTGTGTGACTCTGGTAAC
TAGAGATCCCTCAGACCCTTTTAGTCAGTGTGGAAAATCTCTAGCAGTACGTATAGTAGTTCATGTCATC
TTATTATTCAGTATTTATAACTTGCAAAGAAATGAATATCAGAGAGTGAGAGGAACTTGTTTATTGCAGC
TTATAATGGTTACAAATAAAGCAATAGCATCACAAATTTCACAAATAAAGCATTTTTTTCACTGCATTCT
AGTTGTGGTTTGTCCAAACTCATCAATGTATCTTATCATGTCTGGCTCTAGCTATCCCGCCCCTAACTCC
GCCCATCCCGCCCCTAACTCCGCCCAGTTCCGCCCATTCTCCGCCCCATGGCTGACTAATTTTTTTTATT
TATGCAGAGGCCGAGGCCGCCTCGGCCTCTGAGCTATTCCAGAAGTAGTGAGGAGGCTTTTTTGGAGGCC
TAGGGACGTACCCAATTCGCCCTATAGTGAGTCGTATTACGCGCGCTCACTGGCCGTCGTTTTACAACGT
CGTGACTGGGAAAACCCTGGCGTTACCCAACTTAATCGCCTTGCAGCACATCCCCCTTTCGCCAGCTGGC
GTAATAGCGAAGAGGCCCGCACCGATCGCCCTTCCCAACAGTTGCGCAGCCTGAATGGCGAATGGG
[124 nt withheld, positions 6857-6980]
C
[91 nt withheld, positions 6982-7072]
A
[49 nt withheld, positions 7074-7122]
CCTTTGACGTTGGAGTCCACGTTCTTT
[37 nt withheld, positions 7150-7186]
ACCCTATCTCGGTCTATTCTTTTGATTTATAAGGGATTTTGCCGATTTCGGCCTATTGGTTAAAAAATGA
GCTGATTTAACAAAAATTTAACGCGAATTTTAACAAAATATTAACGCTTACAATTTAGGTGGCACTTTTC
GGGGAAATGTGCGCGGAACCCCTATTTGTTTATTTTTCTAAATACATTCAAATATGTATCCGCTCATGAG
ACAATAACCCTGATAAATGCTTCAATAATATTGAAAAAGGAAGAGTATGAGTATTCAACATTTCCGTGTC
GCCCTTATTCCCTTTTTTGCGGCATTTTGCCTTCCTGTTTTTGCTCACCCAGAAACGCTGGTGAAAGTAA
AAGATGCTGAAGATCAGTTGGGTGCACGAGTGGGTTACATCGAACTGGATCTCAACAGCGGTAAGATCCT
TGAGAGTTTTCGCCCCGAAGAACGTTTTCCAATGATGAGCACTTTTAAAGTTCTGCTATGTGGCGCGGTA
TTATCCCGTATTGACGCCGGGCAAGAGCAACTCGGTCGCCGCATACACTATTCTCAGAATGACTTGGTTG
AGTACTCACCAGTCACAGAAAAGCATCTTACGGATGGCATGACAGTAAGAGAATTATGCAGTGCTGCCAT
AACCATGAGTGATAACACTGCGGCCAACTTACTTCTGACAACGATCGGAGGACCGAAGGAGCTAACCGCT
TTTTTGCACAACATGGGGGATCATGTAACTCGCCTTGATCGTTGGGAACCGGAGCTGAATGAAGCCATAC
CAAACGACGAGCGTGACACCACGATGCCTGTAGCAATGGCAACAACGTTGCGCAAACTATTAACTGGCGA
ACTACTTACTCTAGCTTCCCGGCAACAATTAATAGACTGGATGGAGGCGGATAAAGTTGCAGGACCACTT
CTGCGCTCGGCCCTTCCGGCTGGCTGGTTTATTGCTGATAAATCTGGAGCCGGTGAGCGTGGGTCTCGCG
GTATCATTGCAGCACTGGGGCCAGATGGTAAGCCCTCCCGTATCGTAGTTATCTACACGACGGGGAGTCA
GGCAACTATGGATGAACGAAATAGACAGATCGCTGAGATAGGTGCCTCACTGATTAAGCATTGGTAACTG
TCAGACCAAGTTTACTCATATATACTTTAGATTGATTTAAAACTTCATTTTTAATTTAAAAGGATCTAGG
TGAAGATCCTTTTTGATAATCTCATGACCAAAATCCCTTAACGTGAGTTTTCGTTCCACTGAGCGTCAGA
CCCCGTAGAAAAGATCAAAGGATCTTCTTGAGATCCTTTTTTTCTGCGCGTAATCTGCTGCTTGCAAACA
AAAAAACCACCGCTACCAGCGGTGGTTTGTTTGCCGGATCAAGAGCTACCAACTCTTTTTCCGAAGGTAA
CTGGCTTCAGCAGAGCGCAGATACCAAATACTGTTCTTCTAGTGTAGCCGTAGTTAGGCCACCACTTCAA
GAACTCTGTAGCACCGCCTACATACCTCGCTCTGCTAATCCTGTTACCAGTGGCTGCTGCCAGTGGCGAT
AAGTCGTGTCTTACCGGGTTGGACTCAAGACGATAGTTACCGGATAAGGCGCAGCGGTCGGGCTGAACGG
GGGGTTCGTGCACACAGCCCAGCTTGGAGCGAACGACCTACACCGAACTGAGATACCTACAGCGTGAGCT
ATGAGAAAGCGCCACGCTTCCCGAAGGGAGAAAGGCGGACAGGTATCCGGTAAGCGGCAGGGTCGGAACA
GGAGAGCGCACGAGGGAGCTTCCAGGGGGAAACGCCTGGTATCTTTATAGTCCTGTCGGGTTTCGCCACC
TCTGACTTGAGCGTCGATTTTTGTGATGCTCGTCAGGGGGGCGGAGCCTATGGAAAAACGCCAGCAACGC
GGCCTTTTTACGGTTCCTGGCCTTTTGCTGGCCTTTTGCTCACATGTTCTTTCCTGCGTTATCCCCTGAT
TCTGTGGATAACCGTATTACCGCCTTTGAGTGAGCTGATACCGCTCGCCGCAGCCGAACGACCGAGCGCA
GCGAGTCAGTGAGCGAGGAAGCGGAAGAGCGCCCAATACGCAAACCGCCTCTCCCCGCGCGTTGGCCGAT
TCATTAATGCAGCTGGCACGACAGGTTTCCCGACTGGAAAGCGGGCAGTGAGCGCAACGCAATTAATGTG
AGTTAGCTCACTCATTAGGCACCCCAGGCTTTACACTTTATGCTTCCGGCTCGTATGTTGTGTGGAATTG
TGAGCGGATAACAATTTCACACAGGAAACAGCTATGACCATGATTACGCCAAGCGCGCAATTAACCCTCA
CTAAAGGGAACAAAAGCTGGAGCTGCAAGC
Features (pLannotate 1.2.2; 31 found; start..end, strand, type, name):
      5..231     +  promoter       RSV promoter: Rous sarcoma virus enhancer/promoter
    232..412     +  LTR            5' LTR (truncated): truncated 5' long terminal repeat (LTR) from HIV-1
    459..584     +  misc_feature   HIV-1 Ψ: packaging signal of human immunodeficiency virus type 1
    568..931     +  CDS            HIV-1 gag (fragment): gag protein from human immunodeficiency virus 1; gag
   1077..1310    +  misc_feature   RRE: The Rev response element (RRE) of HIV-1 allows for Rev-dependent mRNA export from the nucleus to the cytoplasm.
   1687..1713    +  CDS            Rev (fragment): human immunodeficiency virus 1 (HIV-1) Rev protein; rev; enhances nuclear export of unspliced and incompletely spliced viral mRNAs
   1720..1743    +  promoter       SV40 promoter (fragment): SV40 early promoter
   1744..1815    +  promoter       SV40 promoter (fragment): SV40 enhancer and early promoter
   1839..1974    +  rep_origin     SV40 ori: SV40 origin of replication
   2020..2616    +  CDS            PuroR (fragment): puromycin N-acetyltransferase; pac from Streptomyces; confers resistance to puromycin
   2665..2782    +  misc_feature   cPPT/CTS: central polypurine tract and central termination sequence of HIV-1
   2847..2913    +  CDS            small t antigen (fragment): SV40 (simian virus 40) small t antigen
   2920..4098    +  promoter       EF-1α promoter: strong constitutive promoter for human elongation factor EF-1α
   4115..5197    +  CDS            LEF1 (fragment): LEF1_HUMAN - Experimental evidence at protein level: Swiss-Prot protein existence level 1. [Isoform 5]: Transcriptionally activates the fibronectin promoter, binds to and represses transcription from the E-cadherin promoter in a CTNNB1-independent manner, and is involved in reducing cellular aggregation and increasing cell migration of pancreatic cancer cells. From Homo sapiens (Human).
   5288..5341    +  promoter       U6 promoter (fragment): RNA polymerase III promoter for human U6 snRNA
   5383..5971    +  misc_feature   WPRE: woodchuck hepatitis virus posttranscriptional regulatory element
   6022..6041    +  misc_feature   cPPT/CTS (fragment): central polypurine tract and central termination sequence of HIV-1
   6043..6276    +  LTR            3' LTR (ΔU3): self-inactivating 3' long terminal repeat (LTR) from HIV-1
   6354..6475    +  polyA_signal   SV40 poly(A) signal: SV40 polyadenylation signal
   6515..6650    +  rep_origin     SV40 ori: SV40 origin of replication
   6671..6689    -  promoter       T7 promoter: promoter for bacteriophage T7 RNA polymerase
   6697..6852    +  CDS            lacZα (fragment): LacZα fragment of β-galactosidase; lacZ fragment
   6857..7285    +  rep_origin     f1 ori (sequence partly withheld): f1 bacteriophage origin of replication; arrow indicates direction of (+) strand synthesis
   7338..7442    +  promoter       AmpR promoter: bla
   7443..8303    +  CDS            AmpR: β-lactamase; bla; confers resistance to ampicillin, carbenicillin, and related antibiotics
   8474..9062    +  rep_origin     ori: high-copy-number ColE1/pMB1/pBR322/pUC origin of replication
   9245..9337    +  CDS            lacI (fragment): lac repressor; lacI; The lac repressor binds to the lac operator to inhibit transcription in E. coli. This inhibition can be relieved by adding lactose or isopropyl-β-D-thiogalactopyranoside (IPTG).
   9350..9371    +  protein_bind   CAP binding site: CAP binding activates transcription in the presence of cAMP. E. coli catabolite activator protein
   9386..9416    +  promoter       lac promoter: promoter for the E. coli lac operon
   9424..9440    +  protein_bind   lac operator: The lac repressor binds to the lac operator to inhibit transcription in E. coli. This inhibition can be relieved by adding lactose or isopropyl-β-D-thiogalactopyranoside (IPTG). lac repressor encoded by lacI
   9485..9503    +  promoter       T3 promoter: promoter for bacteriophage T3 RNA polymerase
