[The description below was written by a language model from this plasmid's Addgene catalogue record and pLannotate feature annotations shown in this document.]
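Description:
TFORF1659 is a third-generation-style, self-inactivating lentiviral expression plasmid built on the pLX_TRC317 backbone, carrying the human transcription factor LEF1 as its open reading frame. It belongs to a barcoded transcription factor ORF collection in which each construct carries a unique 24-bp barcode so that the overexpressed factor can be identified in pooled screens. In bacteria the plasmid is maintained through a high-copy ColE1/pUC-type origin and selected with ampicillin via the β-lactamase gene. An f1 origin and remnants of a lac/lacZα cloning region with T7 and T3 promoters are also present in the backbone. The depositor warns of possible recombination, a common issue with LTR-containing plasmids.

The viral genome is transcribed in packaging cells from an RSV promoter fused to a truncated HIV-1 5' LTR, followed by the Ψ packaging signal, a gag fragment, the Rev response element and a cPPT/CTS, and it ends in a ΔU3 3' LTR with a downstream SV40 polyadenylation signal. Within this unit, an SV40 early promoter/origin drives puromycin N-acetyltransferase for selection of transduced mammalian cells. A full-length EF-1α promoter separately drives the LEF1 coding sequence, with a WPRE downstream to enhance transcript stability and expression. The annotated LEF1 match spans about 1.08 kb of the stated 1,262-bp insert. The remainder presumably includes flanking sequence and the barcode, though the barcode is not annotated in the feature table. The ORF corresponds to a specific LEF1 transcript isoform and was made synthetically. The construct is intended for stable LEF1 overexpression after lentiviral transduction, either individually or in pooled screens such as directed differentiation studies.
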