Addgene plasmid #141862: TFORF1659
Purpose: Lentiviral vector for overexpressing transcription factor ORFs with unique 24-bp barcodes. Barcodes facilitate identification of transcription factors in pooled screens.
Depositing lab: Feng Zhang. Depositing organization: Broad Institute. Publication: A transcription factor atlas of directed differentiation. Joung J, Ma S, Tay T, Geiger-Schuller KR, Kirchgatterer PC, Verdine VK, Guo B, Arias-Garcia MA, Allen WE, Singh A, Kuksenko O, Abudayyeh OO, Gootenberg JS, Fu Z, Macrae RK, Buenrostro JD, Regev A, Zhang F. Cell. 2023 Jan 5;186(1):209-229.e26. doi: 10.1016/j.cell.2022.11.026. PubMed 36608654.
Backbone
  Vector backbone: pLX_TRC317
  Backbone manufacturer: Broad Institute Genetic Perturbation Platform
  Backbone size w/o insert (bp): 8264
  Vector type: Mammalian Expression, Lentiviral
  Selectable markers: Puromycin
Growth in bacteria
  Bacterial resistance: Ampicillin, 100 μg/mL
  Growth temperature: 30°C
  Growth strain: DH5alpha
  Copy number: High Copy
Gene/Insert
  Gene/Insert name: LEF1
  Species: H. sapiens (human)
  Insert size (bp): 1262
  Entrez Gene: LEF1 (a.k.a. LEF-1, TCF10, TCF1ALPHA, TCF7L3)
  Promoter: EF1a
  Cloning method: Unknown
  Sequencing primers: 5′ GGGTGGAGACTGAAGTTAGGCCAG; 3′ CACATAGCGTAAAAGGAGCAACATAG
Terms and licenses: Academic/Nonprofit Terms; Industry Terms: Not Available to Industry
Depositor comments: NM_001130714,ENST00000379951 . The transcription factor ORF portion of this plasmid was synthesized by Genewiz. Please test multiple small colonies in case of plasmid recombination. To make this collection available in a timely manner, a portion of this collection was not fully sequenced by Addgene. If an Addgene verified full plasmid sequence is not available, please contact us prior to placing an order to request the full sequence.
How to cite: TFORF1659 was a gift from Feng Zhang (Addgene plasmid # 141862 ; http://n2t.net/addgene:141862 ; RRID:Addgene_141862)
