>Addgene plasmid #141862 | TFORF1659 | depositor partial sequence | sequence record 277723 | Insert
ACCGCCACCATGCCCCAACTCTCCGGAGGAGGTGGCGGCGGCGGGGGGGACCCGGAACTCTGCGCCACGG
ACGAGATGATCCCCTTCAAGGACGAGGGCGATCCTCAGAAGGAAAAGATCTTCGCCGAGATCAGTCATCC
CGAAGAGGAAGGCGATTTAGCTGACATCAAGTCTTCCTTGGTGAACGAGTCTGAAATCATCCCGGCCAGC
AACGGACACGAGGTGGCCAGACAAGCACAAACCTCTCAGGAGCCCTACCACGACAAGGCCAGAGAACACC
CCGATGACGGAAAGCATCCAGATGGAGGCCTCTACAACAAGGGACCCTCCTACTCGAGTTATTCCGGGTA
CATAATGATGCCAAATATGAATAACGACCCATACATGTCAAATGGATCTCTTTCTCCACCCATCCCGAGA
ACATCAAATAAAGTGCCCGTGGTGCAGCCATCCCATGCGGTCCATCCTCTCACCCCCCTCATCACTTACA
GTGACGAGCACTTTTCTCCAGGATCACACCCGTCACACATCCCATCAGATGTCAACTCCAAACAAGGCAT
GTCCAGACATCCTCCAGCTCCTGATATCCCTACTTTTTATCCCTTGTCTCCGGGTGGTGTTGGACAGATC
ACCCCACCTCTTGGCTGGTTTTCCCATCATATGATTCCCGGTCCTCCTGGTCCCCACACAACTGGCATCC
CTCATCCAGCTATTGTAACACCTCAGGTCAAACAGGAACATCCCCACACTGACAGTGACCTAATGCACGT
GAAGCCTCAGCATGAACAGAGAAAGGAGCAGGAGCCAAAAAGACCTCACATTAAGAAGCCTCTGAATGCT
TTTATGTTATACATGAAAGAAATGAGAGCGAATGTCGTTGCTGAGTGTACTCTAAAAGAAAGTGCAGCTA
TCAACCAGATTCTTGGCAGAAGGTGGCATGCCCTCTCCCGTGAAGAGCAGGCTAAATATTATGAATTAGC
ACGGAAAGAAAGACAGCTACATATGCAGCTTTATCCAGGCTGGTCTGCAAGAGACAATTATGGTAAGAAA
AAGAAGAGGAAGAGAGAGAAACTACAGGAATCTGCATCAGGTGGAAAACGAAGCTCATTCCCAACGTGCA
AAGCCAAGGCAGCGACCCCAGGACCTCTTCTGGAGATGGAAGCTTGTTAGTAATGAACTAGTCCGTAACT
TGAAAGTATTTCGATTTCTTGGCTTTATATATCTTGTGGAAAGGACGACCATAACCACAATAGTGTATAC
AG
