>Addgene plasmid #141862 | TFORF1659 | depositor partial sequence | sequence record 277724 | Barcode
CCATAACCACAATAGTGTATACAG
